>Addgene plasmid #128198 | pFH85 | addgene full sequence | sequence record 252929 | Addgene NGS Result
GGGTCTCAAGCATTGTCTTCGCAGCTGGCACGACAGGTTTCCCGACTGGAAAGCGGGCAGTGAGCGCAAC
GCAATTAATGTGAGTTAGCTCACTCATTAGGCACCCCAGGCTTTACACTTTATGCTTCCGGCTCGTATGT
TGTGTGGAATTGTGAGCGGATAACAATTTCACACAGGAAACAGCTATGACCATGATTACGCCAAGCTTGC
ATGCCTGCAGGTCGACTCTAGAGGATCCCCGGGTACCGAGCTCGAATTCACTGGCCGTCGTTTTACAACG
TCGTGACTGGGAAAACCCTGGCGTTACCCAACTTAATCGCCTTGCAGCACATCCCCCTTTCGCCAGCTGG
CGTAATAGCGAAGAGGCCCGCACCGATCGCCCTTCCCAACAGTTGCGCAGCCTGAATGGCGAATGGCGCC
TGATGCGGTATTTTCTCCTTACGCATCTGTGCGGTATTTCACACCGCATATGGTGCACTCTCAGTACAAT
CTGCTCTGATGCCGCATAGTTAAGCCAGCCCCGACACCCGCCAACACCCGCTGACGCGCCCTGACGGGCT
TGTCTGCTCCCGGCATCCGCTTACAGACAAGCTGTGACGAAGACAAGTTTTAGAGCTAGAAATAGCAAGT
TAAAATAAGGCTAGTCCGTTATCAACTTGAAAAAGTGGCACCGAGTCGGTGCTTTTTTTTTCGCTTGAGA
CCGAGGCTAGGTGGAGGCTCAGTGATGATAAGTCTGCGATGGTGGATGCATGTGTCATGGTCATAGCTGT
TTCCTGTGTGAAATTGTTATCCGCTCAGAGGGCACAATCCTATTCCGCGCTATCCGACAATCTCCAAGAC
ATTAGGTGGAGTTCAGTTCGGCGTATGGCATATGTCGCTGGAAAGAACATGTGAGCAAAAGGCCAGCAAA
AGGCCAGGAACCGTAAAAAGGCCGCGTTGCTGGCGTTTTTCCATAGGCTCCGCCCCCCTGACGAGCATCA
CAAAAATCGACGCTCAAGTCAGAGGTGGCGAAACCCGACAGGACTATAAAGATACCAGGCGTTTCCCCCT
GGAAGCTCCCTCGTGCGCTCTCCTGTTCCGACCCTGCCGCTTACCGGATACCTGTCCGCCTTTCTCCCTT
CGGGAAGCGTGGCGCTTTCTCATAGCTCACGCTGTAGGTATCTCAGTTCGGTGTAGGTCGTTCGCTCCAA
GCTGGGCTGTGTGCACGAACCCCCCGTTCAGCCCGACCGCTGCGCCTTATCCGGTAACTATCGTCTTGAG
TCCAACCCGGTAAGACACGACTTATCGCCACTGGCAGCAGCCACTGGTAACAGGATTAGCAGAGCGAGGT
ATGTAGGCGGTGCTACAGAGTTCTTGAAGTGGTGGCCTAACTACGGCTACACTAGAAGAACAGTATTTGG
TATCTGCGCTCTGCTGAAGCCAGTTACCTTCGGAAAAAGAGTTGGTAGCTCTTGATCCGGCAAACAAACC
ACCGCTGGTAGCGGTGGTTTTTTTGTTTGCAAGCAGCAGATTACGCGCAGAAAAAAAGGATCTCAAGAAG
ATCCTTTGATCTTTTCTACGGGGTCTGACGCTCTATTCAACAAAGCCGCCGTCCCGTCAAGTCAGCGTAA
ATGGGTAGGGGGCTTCAAATCGTCCGCTCTGCCAGTGTTACAACCAATTAACAAATTCTGATTAGAAAAA
CTCATCGAGCATCAAATGAAACTGCAATTTATTCATATCAGGATTATCAATACCATATTTTTGAAAAAGC
CGTTTCTGTAATGAAGGAGAAAACTCACCGAGGCAGTTCCATAGGATGGCAAGATCCTGGTATCGGTCTG
CGATTCCGACTCGTCCAACATCAATACAACCTATTAATTTCCCCTCGTCAAAAATAAGGTTATCAAGTGA
GAAATCACCATGAGTGACGACTGAATCCGGTGAGAATGGCAAAAGCTTATGCATTTCTTTCCAGACTTGT
TCAACAGGCCAGCCATTACGCTCGTCATCAAAATCACTCGCATCAACCAAACCGTTATTCATTCGTGATT
GCGCCTGAGCGAGACGAAATACGCGATCGCTGTTAAAAGGACAATTACAAACAGGAATCGAATGCAACCG
GCGCAGGAACACTGCCAGCGCATCAACAATATTTTCACCTGAATCAGGATATTCTTCTAATACCTGGAAT
GCTGTTTTCCCGGGGATCGCAGTGGTGAGTAACCATGCATCATCAGGAGTACGGATAAAATGCTTGATGG
TCGGAAGAGGCATAAATTCCGTCAGCCAGTTTAGTCTGACCATCTCATCTGTAACATCATTGGCAACGCT
ACCTTTGCCATGTTTCAGAAACAACTCTGGCGCATCGGGCTTCCCATACAATCGATAGATTGTCGCACCT
GATTGCCCGACATTATCGCGAGCCCATTTATACCCATATAAATCAGCATCCATGTTGGAATTTAATCGCG
GCCTCGAGCAAGACGTTTCCCGTTGAATATGGCTCATAACACCCCTTGTATTACTGTTTATGTAAGCAGA
CAGTTTTATTGTTCATGATGATATATTTTTATCTTGTGCAATGTAACATCAGAGATTTTGAGACACAACG
TGGCTTTCCCCCGCCGCTCTAGAACTAGTGGATCCAAATAAAACGAAAGGCTCAGTCGAAAGACTGGGCC
TTTCGTTTTATCTGTTGTTTGTCGCATTATACGAGACGTCCAGGTTGGGATACCTGAAACAAAACCCATC
GTACGGCCAAGGAAGTCTCCAATAACTGTGATCCACCACAAGCGCCAGGGTTTTCCCAGTCACGACGTTG
TAAAACGACGGCCAGTCATGCATAATCCGCACGCATCTGGAATAAGGAAGTGCCATTCCGCCTGACCT
Features (pLannotate 1.2.2; 13 found; start..end, strand, type, name):
     21..63      +  CDS            lacI (fragment): lac repressor; lacI; The lac repressor binds to the lac operator to inhibit transcription in E. coli. This inhibition can be relieved by adding lactose or isopropyl-β-D-thiogalactopyranoside (IPTG).
     76..97      +  protein_bind   CAP binding site: CAP binding activates transcription in the presence of cAMP. E. coli catabolite activator protein
    112..142     +  promoter       lac promoter: promoter for the E. coli lac operon
    150..166     +  protein_bind   lac operator: The lac repressor binds to the lac operator to inhibit transcription in E. coli. This inhibition can be relieved by adding lactose or isopropyl-β-D-thiogalactopyranoside (IPTG). lac repressor encoded by lacI
    203..259     -  misc_feature   MCS: pUC18/19 multiple cloning site
    256..413     +  CDS            lacZα (fragment): LacZα fragment of β-galactosidase; lacZ fragment
    419..518     -  misc_feature   bom (fragment): basis of mobility region from pBR322
    607..682     +  misc_RNA       gRNA scaffold: guide RNA scaffold for the Streptococcus pyogenes CRISPR/Cas9 system
    948..1536    -  rep_origin     ori: high-copy-number ColE1/pMB1/pBR322/pUC origin of replication
   1672..2487    -  CDS            KanR: aminoglycoside phosphotransferase; aph(3')-Ia; confers resistance to kanamycin in bacteria or G418 (Geneticin®) in eukaryotes
   2603..2625    +  misc_feature   MCS (fragment): pBluescript multiple cloning site
   2625..2671    +  terminator     rrnB T1 terminator: transcription terminator T1 from the E. coli rrnB gene
   2773..2816    -  CDS            lacZα (fragment): LacZα fragment of β-galactosidase; lacZ fragment
