[The description below was written by a language model from this plasmid's Addgene catalogue record and pLannotate feature annotations shown in this document.]
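Description:
pFH85 is a small (about 2.9 kb) synthetic module plasmid from a modular cloning toolkit for plant genome editing, built on the pTwist-Kan backbone. It is propagated in E. coli as a high-copy plasmid through a ColE1/pUC-type origin and selected with kanamycin via the aph(3')-Ia (KanR) gene. It is catalogued as a plant expression, CRISPR and synthetic biology vector, but it is a cloning part rather than a finished expression construct. No plant selectable marker, T-DNA borders or Cas9 coding sequence appear in the feature table.

The payload is the "classic" single guide RNA backbone for Streptococcus pyogenes Cas9, annotated as a 76-nt gRNA scaffold, the invariant portion of the sgRNA that Cas9 binds. No promoter for the guide is present on this plasmid. The record says the module is meant to be combined with a separate TaU3 promoter module (pFH33), which would supply the promoter for sgRNA transcription in plants. Upstream of the scaffold lies a lac cassette consisting of a CAP binding site, lac promoter, lac operator, a pUC-type multiple cloning site and a lacZα fragment. An arrangement like this is often used as a blue/white screening placeholder that is replaced when a spacer or neighbouring part is inserted, but the record does not state this role or identify the restriction sites used for assembly. The remaining annotations (short lacI, bom and lacZα fragments, a pBluescript MCS remnant and an rrnB T1 terminator) look like backbone remnants and insulating sequence. The plasmid is typically used to assemble custom sgRNA expression units for SpCas9-based editing in plants.
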