Addgene plasmid #128198: pFH85
Purpose: classic sgRNA backbone for SpCas9, combine with TaU3 promoter module (pFH33)
Depositing lab: Vladimir Nekrasov. Depositing organization: Rothamsted Research. Publication: A modular cloning toolkit for genome editing in plants. Hahn F, Korolev A, Sanjurjo Loures L, Nekrasov V. BMC Plant Biol. 2020 Apr 23;20(1):179. doi: 10.1186/s12870-020-02388-2. PubMed 32326901.
Backbone
  Vector backbone: pTwist-Kan
  Backbone manufacturer: Twist Biosciences
  Vector type: Plant Expression, CRISPR, Synthetic Biology
Growth in bacteria
  Bacterial resistance: Kanamycin, 50 μg/mL
  Growth temperature: 37°C
  Growth strain: DH5alpha
  Copy number: High Copy
Gene/Insert
  Gene/Insert name: classic sgRNA backbone for SpCas9, combine with TaU3 promoter module (pFH33)
  Species: Synthetic
Terms and licenses: Academic/Nonprofit Terms; Industry Terms: Not Available to Industry
How to cite: pFH85 was a gift from Vladimir Nekrasov (Addgene plasmid # 128198 ; http://n2t.net/addgene:128198 ; RRID:Addgene_128198)
